Addgene plasmid #229967: psLIB TRE EYFP-tubulin
Purpose: encodes a YFP-tubulin fusion contruct under the control of a dox inducible promoter
Depositing lab: Martin Pelosse. Depositing organization: European Molecular Biology Laboratory (EMBL), Grenoble. Publication: biGMamAct: efficient CRISPR/Cas9-mediated docking of large functional DNA cargoes at the ACTB locus. Pelosse M, Marcia M. Synthetic Biology 2025.02.13 10.1093/synbio/ysaf003.
Backbone
  Vector backbone: pLIB
  Vector type: Mammalian Expression, CRISPR
Growth in bacteria
  Bacterial resistance: Gentamicin, 10 μg/mL
  Growth temperature: 37°C
  Growth strain: DH5alpha
  Copy number: High Copy
Gene/Insert
  Gene/Insert name: EYFP-tubulin
  Species: H. sapiens (human), Synthetic
  Cloning method: Gibson Cloning
Terms and licenses: Academic/Nonprofit Terms; Industry Terms: Not Available to Industry
Depositor comments: Please visit https://doi.org/10.1101/2024.04.18.590029 for bioRxiv preprint.
How to cite: psLIB TRE EYFP-tubulin was a gift from Martin Pelosse (Addgene plasmid # 229967 ; http://n2t.net/addgene:229967 ; RRID:Addgene_229967)
