[The description below was written by a language model from this plasmid's Addgene catalogue record and pLannotate feature annotations shown in this document.]
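Description:
psLIB TRE EYFP-tubulin is a 5.9 kb mammalian expression plasmid built on the pLIB backbone and catalogued under both mammalian expression and CRISPR vector types. It is maintained in standard E. coli as a high-copy plasmid through a ColE1/pUC-type origin and is selected with gentamicin, conferred by the aacC1 acetyltransferase gene driven by a class 1 integron Pc promoter. As is characteristic of the pLIB family, the expression cassette and resistance marker lie between mini-Tn7 left and right ends, elements that permit Tn7-mediated transposition. A single loxP site sits just upstream of the promoter and could allow Cre-mediated fusion with other loxP-bearing plasmids for multigene assembly. Only a short fragment of an R6K γ origin was detected, so it is unlikely to be functional.

The payload is a doxycycline-inducible cassette. A Tet-responsive promoter, annotated as a series of repeated tet operator elements followed by a TRE3G-type minimal promoter segment, drives an N-terminal EYFP fused through a short multiple-cloning-site-derived linker to an alpha-tubulin coding sequence, terminated by an SV40 polyadenylation signal. The catalogue lists the insert as human and synthetic, whereas automated annotation matched the tubulin to bovine alpha-1B tubulin, which probably reflects the high conservation of this protein. The plasmid encodes no Tet transactivator, so induction depends on one supplied separately. The fusion labels microtubules with yellow fluorescence upon induction. The associated publication concerns CRISPR/Cas9-mediated docking of large DNA cargoes at the ACTB locus, which suggests that the plasmid serves as a reporter module in that system, although the record does not spell out its exact role.
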