Features (pLannotate 1.2.2; 25 found; start..end, strand, type, name):
     41..57      +  CDS            lacZα (fragment): LacZα fragment of β-galactosidase; lacZ fragment
    123..711     +  rep_origin     ori: high-copy-number ColE1/pMB1/pBR322/pUC origin of replication
    897..948     -  misc_feature   bom (fragment): basis of mobility region from pBR322
   1016..1240    -  mobile_element Tn7R: mini-Tn7 element (right end of the Tn7 transposon) Tn7
   1307..1840    -  CDS            GmR: gentamycin acetyltransferase; aacC1; confers resistance to gentamycin
   2029..2057    -  promoter       Pc promoter: intI1 (promoter lies within the coding sequence); class 1 integron promoter
   2035..2397    -  CDS            YPR2_ECOLX (fragment): Protein predicted: Swiss-Prot protein existence level 4. From Escherichia coli.
   2397..2424    -  rep_origin     R6K γ ori (fragment): γ replication origin from E. coli plasmid R6K; requires the R6K initiator protein pi for replication
   2453..2486    +  protein_bind   loxP: Cre-mediated recombination occurs in the 8-bp core sequence (GCATACAT). Cre recombinase
   2565..2585    +  promoter       tight TRE promoter (fragment): Tet-responsive promoter PTight, consisting of seven tet operator sequences followed by the minimal CMV promoter
   2602..2622    +  promoter       tight TRE promoter (fragment): Tet-responsive promoter PTight, consisting of seven tet operator sequences followed by the minimal CMV promoter
   2639..2659    +  promoter       tight TRE promoter (fragment): Tet-responsive promoter PTight, consisting of seven tet operator sequences followed by the minimal CMV promoter
   2676..2696    +  promoter       tight TRE promoter (fragment): Tet-responsive promoter PTight, consisting of seven tet operator sequences followed by the minimal CMV promoter
   2713..2733    +  promoter       tight TRE promoter (fragment): Tet-responsive promoter PTight, consisting of seven tet operator sequences followed by the minimal CMV promoter
   2750..2770    +  promoter       tight TRE promoter (fragment): Tet-responsive promoter PTight, consisting of seven tet operator sequences followed by the minimal CMV promoter
   2787..2807    +  promoter       tight TRE promoter (fragment): Tet-responsive promoter PTight, consisting of seven tet operator sequences followed by the minimal CMV promoter
   2824..2844    +  promoter       tight TRE promoter (fragment): Tet-responsive promoter PTight, consisting of seven tet operator sequences followed by the minimal CMV promoter
   2852..2897    +  promoter       TRE3GV promoter (fragment): 3rd-generation Tet-responsive promoter that can be activated by binding of Tet-On® 3G, optimized for retroviral and lentiviral vectors
   3053..3769    +  CDS            EYFP: EYFP is a basic (constitutively fluorescent) green/yellow fluorescent protein published in 1996, derived from Aequorea victoria. It is reported to be a very rapidly-maturing weak dimer with high acid sensitivity.
   3770..3788    +  misc_feature   MCS (fragment): multiple cloning site
   3791..5140    +  CDS            TBA1B_BOVIN: Experimental evidence at protein level: Swiss-Prot protein existence level 1. Tubulin is the major constituent of microtubules. It binds two moles of GTP, one at an exchangeable site on the beta chain and one at a non-exchangeable site on the alpha chain. From Bos taurus (Bovine).
   5238..5321    +  CDS            large T antigen (fragment): large T antigen from SV40 (simian virus 40)
   5344..5478    +  polyA_signal   SV40 poly(A) signal: SV40 polyadenylation signal
   5507..5556    +  CDS            SET1 (fragment): solubility-enhancement tag derived from T7 phage gene 10B
   5588..5753    -  mobile_element Tn7L: mini-Tn7 element (left end of the Tn7 transposon) Tn7
>Addgene plasmid #229967 | psLIB TRE EYFP-tubulin | addgene full sequence | sequence record 461260 | Addgene NGS Result
TTATTAATGTTTGTAATTGACTGAATATCAACGCTTATTTGCAGCCTGAATGGCGAATGGGACGCGCCCG
AGTTTTCGTTCCACTGAGCGTCAGACCCCGTAGAAAAGATCAAAGGATCTTCTTGAGATCCTTTTTTTCT
GCGCGTAATCTGCTGCTTGCAAACAAAAAAACCACCGCTACCAGCGGTGGTTTGTTTGCCGGATCAAGAG
CTACCAACTCTTTTTCCGAAGGTAACTGGCTTCAGCAGAGCGCAGATACCAAATACTATTCTTCTAGTGT
AGCCGTAGTTAGGCCACCACTTCAAGAACTCTGTAGCACCGCCTACATACCTCGCTCTGCTAATCCTGTT
ACCAGTGGCTGCTGCCAGTGGCGATAAGTCGTGTCTTACCGGGTTGGACTCAAGACGATAGTTACCGGAT
AAGGCGCAGCGGTCGGGCTGAACGGGGGGTTCGTGCACACAGCCCAGCTTGGAGCGAACGACCTACACCG
AACTGAGATACCTACAGCGTGAGCTATGAGAAAGCGCCACGCTTCCCGAAGGGAGAAAGGCGGACAGGTA
TCCGGTAAGCGGCAGGGTCGGAACAGGAGAGCGCACGAGGGAGCTTCCAGGGGGAAACGCCTGGTATCTT
TATAGTCCTGTCGGGTTTCGCCACCTCTGACTTGAGCGTCGATTTTTGTGATGCTCGTCAGGGGGGCGGA
GCCTATGGAAAAACGCCAGCAACGCGGCCTTTTTACGGTTCCTGGCCTTTTGCTGGCCTTTTGCTCACAT
GTTCTTTCCTGCGTTATCCCCTGATTCTGTGGATAACCGTATTACCGCCTTTGAGTGAGCTGATACCGCT
CGCCGCAGCCGAACGACCGAGCGCAGCGAGTCAGTGAGCGAGGAAGCGGAAGAGCGCCTGATGCGGTATT
TTCTCCTTACGCATCTGTGCGGTATTTCACACCGCATAGACCAGCCGCGTAACCTGGCAAAATCGGTTAC
GGTTGAGTAATAAATGGATGCCCTGCGTAAGCGGGTGTGGGCGGACAATAAAGTCTTAAACTGAACAAAA
TAGATCTAAACTATGACAATAAAGTCTTAAACTAGACAGAATAGTTGTAAACTGAAATCAGTCCAGTTAT
GCTGTGAAAAAGCATACTGGACTTTTGTTATGGCTAAAGCAAACTCTTCATTTTCTGAAGTGCAAATTGC
CCGTCGTATTAAAGAGGGGCGTGGCCAAGGGCATGGTAAAGACTATATTCGCGGCGTTGTGACAATTTAC
CGAACAACTCCGCGGCCGGGAAGCCGATCTCGGCTTGAACGAATTGTTAGGTGGCGGTACTTGGGTCGAT
ATCAAAGTGCATCACTTCTTCCCGTATGCCCAACTTTGTATAGAGAGCCACTGCGGGATCGTCACCGTAA
TCTGCTTGCACGTAGATCACATAAGCACCAAGCGCGTTGGCCTCATGCTTGAGGAGATTGATGAGCGCGG
TGGCAATGCCCTGCCTCCGGTGCTCGCCGGAGACTGCGAGATCATAGATATAGATCTCACTACGCGGCTG
CTCAAACTTGGGCAGAACGTAAGCCGCGAGAGCGCCAACAACCGCTTCTTGGTCGAAGGCAGCAAGCGCG
ATGAATGTCTTACTACGGAGCAAGTTCCCGAGGTAATCGGAGTCCGGCTGATGTTGGGAGTAGGTGGCTA
CGTCTCCGAACTCACGACCGAAAAGATCAAGAGCAGCCCGCATGGATTTGACTTGGTCAGGGCCGAGCCT
ACATGTGCGAATGATGCCCATACTTGAGCCACCTAACTTTGTTTTAGGGCGACTGCCCTGCTGCGTAACA
TCGTTGCTGCTGCGTAACATCGTTGCTGCTCCATAACATCAAACATCGACCCACGGCGTAACGCGCTTGC
TGCTTGGATGCCCGAGGCATAGACTGTACAAAAAAACAGTCATAACAAGCCATGAAAACCGCCACTGCGC
CGTTACCACCGCTGCGTTCGGTCAAGGTTCTGGACCAGTTGCGTGAGCGCATACGCTACTTGCATTACAG
TTTACGAACCGAACAGGCTTATGTCAACTGGGTTTGTGCCTTCATCCGTTTCCACGGTGTGCGTCACCCG
GCAACCTTGGGCAGCAGCGAAGTCGAGGCATTTCTGTCCTGGCTGGCGAACGAGCGCAAGGTTTCGGTCT
CCACGCATCGTCAGGCATTGGCGGCCTTGCTGTTCTTCTACGGCAAGGTGCTGTGCACGGATCTGCCCTT
GCTTCAGGAGATCGGTAGACCTCGGCCGTCGCGGCGCTTGCCGGTGGTGCTGACCCCGGATGAAGTGGTT
CGCATCCTCGGTTTTCTGGAAGGCGAGCATCGTTTGTTCGCCCAGGACTCTAGCTATAGTTCTAGTGGTT
GGCTACAGCTTTGTTTGTACTATCAACAGGTTGAACTGCTGATCAACAGATCCTCTACGCGGCCGCGGTA
CCATAACTTCGTATAGCATACATTATACGAAGTTATCTGGTTTTACTAGTATCGATTCGCGACCTACTCC
GGAATATTAATAGATCACTCGAGGGATCCAAGCTGGCCGCACGTCTCCCTATCAGTGATAGAGAAGTCGA
CACGTCTCGAGCTCCCTATCAGTGATAGAGAAGGTACGTCTAGAACGTCTCCCTATCAGTGATAGAGAAG
TCGACACGTCTCGAGCTCCCTATCAGTGATAGAGAAGGTACGTCTAGAACGTCTCCCTATCAGTGATAGA
GAAGTCGACACGTCTCGAGCTCCCTATCAGTGATAGAGAAGGTACGTCTAGAACGTCTCCCTATCAGTGA
TAGAGAAGTCGACACGTCTCGAGCTCCCTATCAGTGATAGAGAAGGTACCCCCTATATAAGCAGAGCTCG
TTTAGTGAACCGTCAGATCGCCTGGAGACGCCATCCACGCTGTTTTGACCTCCATAGAAGACACCGGGAC
CGATCCAGCCTCCGCGGTGGCGGCCATCACAAGTCATACCGTCCCACCATCGGGCGCGGATCCCGGTCCG
AAGCGCGCGGAATTCAAAGGGCTAGCGCTACCGGTCGCCACCATGGTGAGCAAGGGCGAGGAGCTGTTCA
CCGGGGTGGTGCCCATCCTGGTCGAGCTGGACGGCGACGTAAACGGCCACAAGTTCAGCGTGTCCGGCGA
GGGCGAGGGCGATGCCACCTACGGCAAGCTGACCCTGAAGTTCATCTGCACCACCGGCAAGCTGCCCGTG
CCCTGGCCCACCCTCGTGACCACCTTCGGCTACGGCCTGCAGTGCTTCGCCCGCTACCCCGACCACATGA
AGCAGCACGACTTCTTCAAGTCCGCCATGCCCGAAGGCTACGTCCAGGAGCGCACCATCTTCTTCAAGGA
CGACGGCAACTACAAGACCCGCGCCGAGGTGAAGTTCGAGGGCGACACCCTGGTGAACCGCATCGAGCTG
AAGGGCATCGACTTCAAGGAGGACGGCAACATCCTGGGGCACAAGCTGGAGTACAACTACAACAGCCACA
ACGTCTATATCATGGCCGACAAGCAGAAGAACGGCATCAAGGTGAACTTCAAGATCCGCCACAACATCGA
GGACGGCAGCGTGCAGCTCGCCGACCACTACCAGCAGAACACCCCCATCGGCGACGGCCCCGTGCTGCTG
CCCGACAACCACTACCTGAGCTACCAGTCCGCCCTGAGCAAAGACCCCAACGAGAAGCGCGATCACATGG
TCCTGCTGGAGTTCGTGACCGCCGCCGGGATCACTCTCGGCATGGACGAGCTGTACAAGTCCGGACTCAG
ATCTCGAGTGCGTGAGTGCATCTCCATCCACGTTGGCCAGGCTGGTGTCCAGATTGGCAATGCCTGCTGG
GAGCTCTACTGCCTGGAACACGGCATCCAGCCCGATGGCCAGATGCCAAGTGACAAGACCATTGGGGGAG
GAGATGACTCCTTCAACACCTTCTTCAGTGAGACGGGCGCTGGCAAGCACGTGCCCCGGGCTGTGTTTGT
AGACTTGGAACCCACAGTCATTGATGAAGTTCGCACTGGCACCTACCGCCAGCTCTTCCACCCTGAGCAG
CTCATCACAGGCAAGGAAGATGCTGCCAATAACTATGCCCGAGGGCACTACACCATTGGCAAGGAGATCA
TTGACCTTGTGTTGGACCGAATTCGCAAGCTGGCTGACCAGTGCACCGGTCTTCAGGGCTTCTTGGTTTT
CCACAGCTTTGGTGGGGGAACTGGTTCTGGGTTCACCTCCCTGCTCATGGAACGTCTCTCAGTTGATTAT
GGCAAGAAGTCCAAGCTGGAGTTCTCCATTTACCCAGCACCCCAGGTTTCCACAGCTGTAGTTGAGCCCT
ACAACTCCATCCTCACCACCCACACCACCCTGGAGCACTCTGATTGTGCCTTCATGGTAGACAATGAGGC
CATCTATGACATCTGTCGTAGAAACCTCGATATCGAGCGCCCAACCTACACTAACCTTAACCGCCTTATT
AGCCAGATTGTGTCCTCCATCACTGCTTCCCTGAGATTTGATGGAGCCCTGAATGTTGACCTGACAGAAT
TCCAGACCAACCTGGTGCCCTACCCCCGCATCCACTTCCCTCTGGCCACATATGCCCCTGTCATCTCTGC
TGAGAAAGCCTACCATGAACAGCTTTCTGTAGCAGAGATCACCAATGCTTGCTTTGAGCCAGCCAACCAG
ATGGTGAAATGTGACCCTCGCCATGGTAAATACATGGCTTGCTGCCTGTTGTACCGTGGTGACGTGGTTC
CCAAAGATGTCAATGCTGCCATTGCCACCATCAAAACCAAGCGCAGCATCCAGTTTGTGGATTGGTGCCC
CACTGGCTTCAAGGTTGGCATCAACTACCAGCCTCCCACTGTGGTGCCTGGTGGAGACCTGGCCAAGGTA
CAGAGAGCTGTGTGCATGCTGAGCAACACCACAGCCATTGCTGAGGCCTGGGCTCGCCTGGACCACAAGT
TTGACCTGATGTATGCCAAGCGTGCCTTTGTTCACTGGTACGTGGGTGAGGGGATGGAGGAAGGCGAGTT
TTCAGAGGCCCGTGAAGATATGGCTGCCCTTGAGAAGGATTATGAGGAGGTTGGTGTGGATTCTGTTGAA
GGAGAGGGTGAGGAAGAAGGAGAGGAATACTAAGGATCCACCGGCCTACGTCGACGAGCTCACTAGTCGC
GGCCGCTTTCGAATCTAGAGCCTGCAGTCTCGACAAGCTTGTCGAGAAGTACTAGAGGATCATAATCAGC
CATACCACATTTGTAGAGGTTTTACTTGCTTTAAAAAACCTCCCACACCTCCCCCTGAACCTGAAACATA
AAATGAATGCAATTGTTGTTGTTAACTTGTTTATTGCAGCTTATAATGGTTACAAATAAAGCAATAGCAT
CACAAATTTCACAAATAAAGCATTTTTTTCACTGCATTCTAGTTGTGGTTTGTCCAAACTCATCAATGTA
TCTTATCATGTCTGGATCTGATCACTGCTTGAGCCTAGAAGATCCGGCTGCTAACAAAGCCCGAAAGGAA
GCTGAGTTGGCTGCTGCCACCGCTGAGCAATAACTATCATAACCCCTAGGAGATCCGAACCAGATAAGTG
AAATCTAGTTCCAAACTATTTTGTCATTTTTAATTTTCGTATTAGCTTACGACGCTACACCCAGTTCCCA
TCTATTTTGTCACTCTTCCCTAAATAATCCTTAAAAACTCCATTTCCACCCCTCCCAGTTCCCAACTATT
TTGTCCGCCCACAGCGGGGCATTTTTCTTCCTGTTATGTTTTTAATCAAACATCCTGCCAACTCCATGTG
ACAAACCGTCATCTTCGGCTACTTTTTCTCTGTCACAGAATGAAAATTTTTCTGTCATCTCTTCG
